>Addgene plasmid #193300 | Lifeact-mCherry | addgene full sequence | sequence record 380068 | Addgene NGS Result
TAGTTATTAATAGTAATCAATTACGGGGTCATTAGTTCATAGCCCATATATGGAGTTCCGCGTTACATAA
CTTACGGTAAATGGCCCGCCTGGCTGACCGCCCAACGACCCCCGCCCATTGACGTCAATAATGACGTATG
TTCCCATAGTAACGCCAATAGGGACTTTCCATTGACGTCAATGGGTGGAGTATTTACGGTAAACTGCCCA
CTTGGCAGTACATCAAGTGTATCATATGCCAAGTACGCCCCCTATTGACGTCAATGACGGTAAATGGCCC
GCCTGGCATTATGCCCAGTACATGACCTTATGGGACTTTCCTACTTGGCAGTACATCTACGTATTAGTCA
TCGCTATTACCATGGTGATGCGGTTTTGGCAGTACATCAATGGGCGTGGATAGCGGTTTGACTCACGGGG
ATTTCCAAGTCTCCACCCCATTGACGTCAATGGGAGTTTGTTTTGGCACCAAAATCAACGGGACTTTCCA
AAATGTCGTAACAACTCCGCCCCATTGACGCAAATGGGCGGTAGGCGTGTACGGTGGGAGGTCTATATAA
GCAGAGCTGGTTTAGTGAACCGTCAGATCCGCTAGCGCTACCGGACTCAGATCTCGAGCTCAAGCTTCGA
ATTCTGCAGTCGACGGTACCGCGGGCCCGGGATCCACCATGGGTGTTGCAGACCTAATAAAGAAATTCGA
GTCAATCTCGAAAGAGGAGGGTTCCGGACCATCCGGAATGGTGAGCAAGGGCGAGGAGGATAACATGGCC
ATCATCAAGGAGTTCATGCGCTTCAAGGTGCACATGGAGGGCTCCGTGAACGGCCACGAGTTCGAGATCG
AGGGCGAGGGCGAGGGCCGCCCCTACGAGGGCACCCAGACCGCCAAGCTGAAGGTGACCAAGGGTGGCCC
CCTGCCCTTCGCCTGGGACATCCTGTCCCCTCAGTTCATGTACGGCTCCAAGGCCTACGTGAAGCACCCC
GCCGACATCCCCGACTACTTGAAGCTGTCCTTCCCCGAGGGCTTCAAGTGGGAGCGCGTGATGAACTTCG
AGGACGGCGGCGTGGTGACCGTGACCCAGGACTCCTCCCTGCAGGACGGCGAGTTCATCTACAAGGTGAA
GCTGCGCGGCACCAACTTCCCCTCCGACGGCCCCGTAATGCAGAAGAAGACCATGGGCTGGGAGGCCTCC
TCCGAGCGGATGTACCCCGAGGACGGCGCCCTGAAGGGCGAGATCAAGCAGAGGCTGAAGCTGAAGGACG
GCGGCCACTACGACGCTGAGGTCAAGACCACCTACAAGGCCAAGAAGCCCGTGCAGCTGCCCGGCGCCTA
CAACGTCAACATCAAGTTGGACATCACCTCCCACAACGAGGACTACACCATCGTGGAACAGTACGAACGC
GCCGAGGGCCGCCACTCCACCGGCGGCATGGACGAGCTGTACAAGTAATAAGCGGCCGCGACTCTAGATC
ATAATCAGCCATACCACATTTGTAGAGGTTTTACTTGCTTTAAAAAACCTCCCACACCTCCCCCTGAACC
TGAAACATAAAATGAATGCAATTGTTGTTGTTAACTTGTTTATTGCAGCTTATAATGGTTACAAATAAAG
CAATAGCATCACAAATTTCACAAATAAAGCATTTTTTTCACTGCATTCTAGTTGTGGTTTGTCCAAACTC
ATCAATGTATCTTAAGGCGTAAATTGTAAGCGTTAATATTTTGTTAAAATTCGCGTTAAATTTTTGTTAA
ATCAGCTCATTTTTTAACCAATAGGCCGAAATCGGCAAAATCCCTTATAAATCAAAAGAATAGACCGAGA
TAGGGT
[37 nt withheld, positions 1827-1863]
AAAGAACGTGGACTCCAACGTCAAAGG
[49 nt withheld, positions 1891-1939]
T
[91 nt withheld, positions 1941-2031]
G
[124 nt withheld, positions 2033-2156]
CAGGTGGCACTTTTCGGGGAAATGTGCGCGGAACCCCTATTTGTTTATTTTTCTAAATACATTCAAATAT
GTATCCGCTCATGAGACAATAACCCTGATAAATGCTTCAATAATATTGAAAAAGGAAGAGTCCTGAGGCG
GAAAGAACCAGCTGTGGAATGTGTGTCAGTTAGGGTGTGGAAAGTCCCCAGGCTCCCCAGCAGGCAGAAG
TATGCAAAGCATGCATCTCAATTAGTCAGCAACCAGGTGTGGAAAGTCCCCAGGCTCCCCAGCAGGCAGA
AGTATGCAAAGCATGCATCTCAATTAGTCAGCAACCATAGTCCCGCCCCTAACTCCGCCCATCCCGCCCC
TAACTCCGCCCAGTTCCGCCCATTCTCCGCCCCATGGCTGACTAATTTTTTTTATTTATGCAGAGGCCGA
GGCCGCCTCGGCCTCTGAGCTATTCCAGAAGTAGTGAGGAGGCTTTTTTGGAGGCCTAGGCTTTTGCAAA
GATCGATCAAGAGACAGGATGAGGATCGTTTCGCATGATTGAACAAGATGGATTGCACGCAGGTTCTCCG
GCCGCTTGGGTGGAGAGGCTATTCGGCTATGACTGGGCACAACAGACAATCGGCTGCTCTGATGCCGCCG
TGTTCCGGCTGTCAGCGCAGGGGCGCCCGGTTCTTTTTGTCAAGACCGACCTGTCCGGTGCCCTGAATGA
ACTGCAAGACGAGGCAGCGCGGCTATCGTGGCTGGCCACGACGGGCGTTCCTTGCGCAGCTGTGCTCGAC
GTTGTCACTGAAGCGGGAAGGGACTGGCTGCTATTGGGCGAAGTGCCGGGGCAGGATCTCCTGTCATCTC
ACCTTGCTCCTGCCGAGAAAGTATCCATCATGGCTGATGCAATGCGGCGGCTGCATACGCTTGATCCGGC
TACCTGCCCATTCGACCACCAAGCGAAACATCGCATCGAGCGAGCACGTACTCGGATGGAAGCCGGTCTT
GTCGATCAGGATGATCTGGACGAAGAGCATCAGGGGCTCGCGCCAGCCGAACTGTTCGCCAGGCTCAAGG
CGAGCATGCCCGACGGCGAGGATCTCGTCGTGACCCATGGCGATGCCTGCTTGCCGAATATCATGGTGGA
AAATGGCCGCTTTTCTGGATTCATCGACTGTGGCCGGCTGGGTGTGGCGGACCGCTATCAGGACATAGCG
TTGGCTACCCGTGATATTGCTGAAGAGCTTGGCGGCGAATGGGCTGACCGCTTCCTCGTGCTTTACGGTA
TCGCCGCTCCCGATTCGCAGCGCATCGCCTTCTATCGCCTTCTTGACGAGTTCTTCTGAGCGGGACTCTG
GGGTTCGAAATGACCGACCAAGCGACGCCCAACCTGCCATCACGAGATTTCGATTCCACCGCCGCCTTCT
ATGAAAGGTTGGGCTTCGGAATCGTTTTCCGGGACGCCGGCTGGATGATCCTCCAGCGCGGGGATCTCAT
GCTGGAGTTCTTCGCCCACCCTAGGGGGAGGCTAACTGAAACACGGAAGGAGACAATACCGGAAGGAACC
CGCGCTATGACGGCAATAAAAAGACAGAATAAAACGCACGGTGTTGGGTCGTTTGTTCATAAACGCGGGG
TTCGGTCCCAGGGCTGGCACTCTGTCGATACCCCACCGAGACCCCATTGGGGCCAATACGCCCGCGTTTC
TTCCTTTTCCCCACCCCACCCCCCAAGTTCGGGTGAAGGCCCAGGGCTCGCAGCCAACGTCGGGGCGGCA
GGCCCTGCCATAGCCTCAGGTTACTCATATATACTTTAGATTGATTTAAAACTTCATTTTTAATTTAAAA
GGATCTAGGTGAAGATCCTTTTTGATAATCTCATGACCAAAATCCCTTAACGTGAGTTTTCGTTCCACTG
AGCGTCAGACCCCGTAGAAAAGATCAAAGGATCTTCTTGAGATCCTTTTTTTCTGCGCGTAATCTGCTGC
TTGCAAACAAAAAAACCACCGCTACCAGCGGTGGTTTGTTTGCCGGATCAAGAGCTACCAACTCTTTTTC
CGAAGGTAACTGGCTTCAGCAGAGCGCAGATACCAAATACTGTTCTTCTAGTGTAGCCGTAGTTAGGCCA
CCACTTCAAGAACTCTGTAGCACCGCCTACATACCTCGCTCTGCTAATCCTGTTACCAGTGGCTGCTGCC
AGTGGCGATAAGTCGTGTCTTACCGGGTTGGACTCAAGACGATAGTTACCGGATAAGGCGCAGCGGTCGG
GCTGAACGGGGGGTTCGTGCACACAGCCCAGCTTGGAGCGAACGACCTACACCGAACTGAGATACCTACA
GCGTGAGCTATGAGAAAGCGCCACGCTTCCCGAAGGGAGAAAGGCGGACAGGTATCCGGTAAGCGGCAGG
GTCGGAACAGGAGAGCGCACGAGGGAGCTTCCAGGGGGAAACGCCTGGTATCTTTATAGTCCTGTCGGGT
TTCGCCACCTCTGACTTGAGCGTCGATTTTTGTGATGCTCGTCAGGGGGGCGGAGCCTATGGAAAAACGC
CAGCAACGCGGCCTTTTTACGGTTCCTGGCCTTTTGCTGGCCTTTTGCTCACATGTTCTTTCCTGCGTTA
TCCCCTGATTCTGTGGATAACCGTATTACCGCCATGCAT
Features (pLannotate 1.2.2; 14 found; start..end, strand, type, name):
     61..364     +  enhancer       CMV enhancer: human cytomegalovirus immediate early enhancer
    365..568     +  promoter       CMV promoter: human cytomegalovirus (CMV) immediate early promoter
    609..665     +  misc_feature   MCS: multiple cloning site
    738..1445    +  CDS            mCherry: mCherry is a basic (constitutively fluorescent) red fluorescent protein published in 2004, derived from Discosoma sp.. It is reported to be a very rapidly-maturing monomer with low acid sensitivity.
   1467..1550    +  CDS            large T antigen (fragment): large T antigen from SV40 (simian virus 40)
   1573..1694    +  polyA_signal   SV40 poly(A) signal: SV40 polyadenylation signal
   1728..2156    -  rep_origin     f1 ori (sequence partly withheld): f1 bacteriophage origin of replication; arrow indicates direction of (+) strand synthesis
   2183..2287    +  promoter       AmpR promoter: bla
   2289..2646    +  promoter       SV40 promoter: SV40 enhancer and early promoter
   2681..3475    +  CDS            NeoR/KanR: aminoglycoside phosphotransferase from Tn5; aph(3')-II (or nptII); confers resistance to neomycin, kanamycin, and G418 (Geneticin®)
   3496..3648    +  CDS            ble (fragment): BLE_KLEPN - Experimental evidence at protein level: Swiss-Prot protein existence level 1. Binding protein with a strong affinity to the bleomycin family of antibiotics. Binds to CL990; an antimitotic-antibiotic compound. From Klebsiella pneumoniae.
   3707..3754    +  polyA_signal   HSV TK poly(A) signal: herpes simplex virus thymidine kinase polyadenylation signal (Cole and Stacy, 1985)
   3845..3861    -  polyA_signal   bGH poly(A) signal (fragment): bovine growth hormone polyadenylation signal
   4083..4671    +  rep_origin     ori: high-copy-number ColE1/pMB1/pBR322/pUC origin of replication
