[The description below was written by a language model from this plasmid's Addgene catalogue record and pLannotate feature annotations shown in this document.]
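Description:
Lifeact-mCherry is a mammalian transient expression plasmid of about 4.8 kb built on the Clontech pEGFP-C1 backbone, in which the original fluorescent protein has evidently been replaced, since the sequence annotation finds mCherry rather than EGFP. Expression is driven by the human cytomegalovirus immediate early enhancer and promoter and terminated by an SV40 polyadenylation signal. The insert is Lifeact, a short actin-binding peptide, fused at its C terminus to mCherry, a rapidly maturing monomeric red fluorescent protein derived from Discosoma. The feature table does not annotate Lifeact itself. It presumably lies in the unannotated interval between the multiple cloning site remnant and the start of the mCherry coding sequence, an arrangement consistent with the catalogued C-terminal tag. The record does not state the insert's species of origin.

The plasmid is propagated in E. coli from a high-copy ColE1/pUC-type origin and also carries an f1 phage origin. A single Tn5 aminoglycoside phosphotransferase gene (NeoR/KanR) serves both hosts. A bacterial bla-type promoter drives it for kanamycin selection in bacteria, and the SV40 enhancer/early promoter with an HSV TK polyadenylation signal drives it for G418 selection in mammalian cells. The short fragments annotated as SV40 large T antigen, ble and bGH poly(A) are probably backbone remnants or partial matches rather than functional elements.

The construct is used to label filamentous actin in red in mammalian cells for fluorescence imaging. The associated publication concerns the actin nano-architecture of phagocytic podosomes.
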