Addgene plasmid #193300: Lifeact-mCherry
Purpose: mammalian transient expression - expression of Lifeact-mCherry
Depositing lab: Klaus Hahn. Depositing organization: University of North Carolina at Chapel Hill. Publication: Actin nano-architecture of phagocytic podosomes. Herron JC, Hu S, Watanabe T, Nogueira AT, Liu B, Kern ME, Aaron J, Taylor A, Pablo M, Chew TL, Elston TC, Hahn KM. Nat Commun. 2022 Jul 27;13(1):4363. doi: 10.1038/s41467-022-32038-0. PubMed 35896550.
Backbone
  Vector backbone: pEGFP-C1
  Backbone manufacturer: Clontech
  Backbone size w/o insert (bp): 4700
  Total vector size (bp): 4786
  Vector type: Mammalian Expression
  Selectable markers: Neomycin (select with G418)
Growth in bacteria
  Bacterial resistance: Kanamycin, 50 μg/mL
  Growth temperature: 37°C
  Growth strain: DH5alpha
  Copy number: High Copy
Gene/Insert
  Gene/Insert name: Lifeact
  Tag / fusion protein: mCherry (C terminal on insert)
Terms and licenses: Academic/Nonprofit Terms; Industry Terms: Not Available to Industry
How to cite: Lifeact-mCherry was a gift from Klaus Hahn (Addgene plasmid # 193300 ; http://n2t.net/addgene:193300 ; RRID:Addgene_193300)
